>Addgene plasmid #112065 | pHis-parallel1-NLSH2BCas9 | addgene full sequence | sequence record 217190 | Addgene NGS Result
GATTACGATATCCCAACGACCGAAAACCTGTATTTTCAGGGCGCCATGGATCCGATGGCTCCCAAGGCTG
CTGACAAGAAGCCCGCCTCCAAGGCTCCCGCTACTGCCTCCAAGGCTCCTGAGAAGAAGGATGCTGGCAA
GAAGACTGCCGCCTCTGGTGACAAGAAGAAGCGCTCCAAGACCCGCAAGGAGACCTACTCTTCTTACATC
TACAAGGTCGACATGGACAAGAAGTATAGCATCGGGCTGGACATTGGAACGAACTCGGTTGGTTGGGCTG
TGATTACGGACGAATACAAGGTGCCATCCAAGAAGTTTAAGGTCCTGGGAAACACCGACCGTCACTCAAT
CAAGAAGAATCTCATTGGAGCCCTGCTCTTCGATAGTGGGGAGACCGCCGAAGCTACTCGACTGAAGCGA
ACGGCTCGCCGGCGTTATACACGACGCAAGAATCGCATCTGCTACCTCCAGGAGATTTTCAGCAACGAAA
TGGCTAAGGTTGATGACTCATTCTTTCATCGACTCGAAGAAAGTTTCTTGGTCGAGGAGGATAAGAAGCA
CGAGCGCCATCCGATCTTTGGTAACATTGTGGATGAGGTTGCCTATCACGAAAAGTACCCAACTATCTAT
CATCTTCGTAAGAAGCTGGTCGATAGCACGGACAAGGCTGATTTGCGACTTATCTACCTGGCACTCGCGC
ACATGATTAAGTTCCGCGGCCATTTTCTTATCGAGGGTGACCTGAACCCCGATAATTCTGACGTTGATAA
GCTCTTCATCCAGTTGGTCCAAACCTACAATCAGCTGTTTGAGGAAAACCCTATTAATGCATCTGGCGTG
GACGCCAAGGCTATCCTTTCGGCGCGCCTGTCTAAGTCGCGGCGTTTGGAGAACCTTATCGCACAACTCC
CCGGCGAAAAGAAGAACGGCCTCTTCGGTAATTTGATTGCGTTGTCACTTGGTCTGACTCCTAACTTCAA
GAGTAATTTTGACCTGGCAGAGGATGCGAAGCTCCAGTTGTCTAAGGATACGTATGATGACGATCTCGAC
AACTTGCTTGCCCAAATCGGTGACCAGTACGCTGATCTTTTCCTGGCCGCTAAGAATCTCTCAGATGCAA
TCCTGCTCAGTGACATTTTGCGGGTCAACACCGAGATTACTAAGGCCCCCCTGTCAGCTAGTATGATCAA
GCGGTATGATGAGCACCATCAGGACCTCACCTTGCTTAAGGCCCTCGTGCGTCAGCAATTGCCTGAGAAG
TATAAGGAAATCTTCTTTGACCAATCCAAGAACGGATACGCAGGGTATATTGATGGCGGTGCGAGCCAGG
AGGAATTCTACAAGTTTATCAAGCCGATTTTGGAGAAGATGGACGGCACTGAGGAACTGCTCGTCAAGCT
GAATCGCGAAGATTTGCTTCGTAAGCAACGAACGTTCGACAACGGCTCCATCCCGCACCAGATTCATCTG
GGCGAGCTCCACGCCATCCTTCGACGCCAGGAAGATTTCTACCCATTTCTGAAGGACAACCGTGAGAAGA
TCGAAAAGATTCTTACATTCCGAATCCCCTACTATGTGGGACCTTTGGCCCGTGGGAATTCCCGATTTGC
TTGGATGACCCGAAAGAGCGAGGAAACCATCACTCCGTGGAACTTCGAGGAAGTCGTGGACAAGGGTGCA
TCCGCGCAGAGCTTCATTGAGCGGATGACCAATTTTGATAAGAACCTTCCGAATGAAAAGGTCCTGCCAA
AGCATTCGCTGCTCTACGAGTATTTCACCGTGTATAACGAACTGACTAAGGTCAAGTACGTGACGGAGGG
AATGCGGAAGCCAGCCTTCCTCTCAGGGGAACAAAAGAAGGCTATCGTCGATTTGCTTTTTAAGACCAAT
CGTAAAGTGACTGTTAAGCAGCTGAAGGAGGATTATTTCAAGAAGATTGAATGTTTCGACTCCGTCGAGA
TCAGCGGCGTGGAAGATCGCTTTAACGCTTCCCTCGGTACCTACCACGACCTGCTCAAGATCATTAAGGA
CAAGGATTTCCTCGATAACGAGGAAAATGAGGACATCTTGGAAGATATTGTCCTCACGTTGACACTTTTT
GAGGACCGCGAAATGATCGAGGAACGGCTCAAGACATATGCCCATTTGTTCGACGATAAGGTGATGAAGC
AGCTGAAGCGGCGTCGATACACCGGATGGGGTCGCCTTAGCCGGAAGCTGATCAACGGCATTCGAGATAA
GCAATCTGGTAAGACTATCTTGGATTTCCTTAAGTCGGACGGCTTCGCCAACCGCAATTTTATGCAGCTT
ATTCACGACGATTCCCTGACGTTCAAGGAGGACATCCAGAAGGCACAAGTCTCAGGACAAGGGGATTCCC
TGCACGAGCATATCGCCAACCTGGCTGGATCCCCGGCGATCAAGAAGGGGATTCTTCAGACCGTCAAGGT
TGTCGACGAGCTGGTCAAGGTGATGGGCCGTCATAAGCCAGAAAACATCGTGATTGAGATGGCCCGAGAA
AATCAGACCACTCAAAAGGGTCAGAAGAACAGCCGCGAGCGGATGAAGCGGATCGAGGAAGGCATTAAGG
AACTTGGTTCTCAGATCCTGAAGGAGCACCCTGTTGAAAACACACAGCTCCAAAATGAGAAGCTGTATCT
CTACTATTTGCAAAATGGACGCGACATGTACGTCGATCAGGAGCTCGACATTAACCGGTTGTCGGACTAC
GATGTTGACCATATCGTCCCGCAATCCTTCCTTAAGGACGATAGCATTGATAACAAGGTGCTGACTCGCT
CAGATAAGAACCGGGGCAAGTCCGACAATGTTCCAAGCGAGGAAGTGGTTAAGAAGATGAAGAACTACTG
GCGCCAATTGCTTAATGCCAAGCTCATCACACAGCGCAAGTTTGACAACTTGACCAAGGCCGAGCGGGGA
GGGCTGAGTGAACTCGATAAGGCTGGCTTCATCAAGCGTCAACTCGTGGAGACGCGACAGATCACAAAGC
ACGTTGCTCAGATTCTGGACTCCCGGATGAACACAAAGTACGACGAGAATGATAAGCTCATCCGTGAAGT
TAAGGTCATTACCCTCAAGTCTAAGTTGGTGTCGGATTTCCGCAAGGACTTCCAATTTTATAAGGTTCGG
GAGATCAACAATTATCACCATGCACATGATGCGTACCTCAACGCAGTCGTGGGAACTGCGCTCATCAAGA
AGTATCCCAAGTTGGAGTCCGAATTCGTCTACGGGGATTATAAGGTTTACGACGTCCGCAAGATGATCGC
CAAGAGTGAGCAGGAAATTGGCAAGGCCACGGCTAAGTATTTCTTTTACTCCAACATCATGAATTTCTTT
AAGACGGAGATCACACTCGCCAATGGAGAAATCCGTAAGCGACCTTTGATTGAGACCAACGGCGAGACTG
GTGAAATCGTTTGGGATAAGGGGCGCGACTTCGCTACCGTGCGGAAGGTTCTGAGCATGCCGCAAGTCAA
TATCGTCAAGAAAACCGAGGTGCAGACAGGCGGTTTCTCTAAGGAATCGATTCTTCCAAAGCGTAACTCT
GACAAGCTGATCGCTCGAAAGAAGGATTGGGACCCCAAGAAGTATGGAGGGTTCGATTCTCCTACAGTGG
CATACTCGGTTCTCGTTGTCGCGAAGGTTGAGAAGGGAAAGTCTAAGAAGCTGAAGTCGGTCAAGGAACT
GCTCGGGATCACCATTATGGAGCGCTCCAGCTTCGAAAAGAATCCCATCGACTTTCTCGAGGCCAAGGGC
TATAAGGAAGTCAAGAAGGATCTTATCATTAAGCTGCCTAAGTACTCTTTGTTCGAGCTTGAAAACGGTC
GAAAGCGAATGCTCGCATCGGCAGGAGAGTTGCAGAAGGGGAATGAATTGGCACTTCCCTCAAAGTACGT
GAACTTCCTGTATCTCGCGTCCCACTACGAGAAGCTGAAGGGTAGCCCTGAGGACAACGAACAGAAGCAA
CTTTTTGTTGAGCAACACAAGCATTATCTGGATGAGATCATTGAACAGATTTCAGAGTTCAGTAAGCGCG
TCATCCTCGCCGATGCTAATCTCGACAAGGTGTTGTCGGCCTACAACAAGCACCGTGACAAGCCGATCCG
AGAGCAGGCTGAAAATATCATTCATCTGTTCACCCTCACTAACTTGGGAGCACCAGCAGCGTTCAAGTAT
TTTGATACGACAATCGACCGTAAGCGATACACGTCCACAAAGGAGGTGCTTGATGCGACCCTGATTCATC
AATCCATCACTGGGCTCTATGAAACCCGTATCGACCTTAGTCAACTGGGGGGCGACCCTCCCAAGAAGAA
GCGCAAGGTCTGAAAGCTTGCGGCCGCACTCGAGCACCACCACCACCACCACTGAGATCCGGCTGCTAAC
AAAGCCCGAAAGGAAGCTGAGTTGGCTGCTGCCACCGCTGAGCAATAACTAGCATAACCCCTTGGGGCCT
CTAAACGGGTCTTGAGGGGTTTTTTGCTGAAAGGAGGAACTATATCCGGATTGGCGAATGGG
[124 nt withheld, positions 4543-4666]
C
[91 nt withheld, positions 4668-4758]
A
[49 nt withheld, positions 4760-4808]
CCTTTGACGTTGGAGTCCACGTTCTTT
[37 nt withheld, positions 4836-4872]
ACCCTATCTCGGTCTATTCTTTTGATTTATAAGGGATTTTGCCGATTTCGGCCTATTGGTTAAAAAATGA
GCTGATTTAACAAAAATTTAACGCGAATTTTAACAAAATATTAACGCTTACAATTTAGGTGGCACTTTTC
GGGGAAATGTGCGCGGAACCCCTATTTGTTTATTTTTCTAAATACATTCAAATATGTATCCGCTCATGAG
ACAATAACCCTGATAAATGCTTCAATAATATTGAAAAAGGAAGAGTATGAGTATTCAACATTTCCGTGTC
GCCCTTATTCCCTTTTTTGCGGCATTTTGCCTTCCTGTTTTTGCTCACCCAGAAACGCTGGTGAAAGTAA
AAGATGCTGAAGATCAGTTGGGTGCACGAGTGGGTTACATCGAACTGGATCTCAACAGCGGTAAGATCCT
TGAGAGTTTTCGCCCCGAAGAACGTTTTCCAATGATGAGCACTTTTAAAGTTCTGCTATGTGGCGCGGTA
TTATCCCGTATTGACGCCGGGCAAGAGCAACTCGGTCGCCGCATACACTATTCTCAGAATGACTTGGTTG
AGTACTCACCAGTCACAGAAAAGCATCTTACGGATGGCATGACAGTAAGAGAATTATGCAGTGCTGCCAT
AACCATGAGTGATAACACTGCGGCCAACTTACTTCTGACAACGATCGGAGGACCGAAGGAGCTAACCGCT
TTTTTGCACAACATGGGGGATCATGTAACTCGCCTTGATCGTTGGGAACCGGAGCTGAATGAAGCCATAC
CAAACGACGAGCGTGACACCACGATGCCTGCAGCAATGGCAACAACGTTGCGCAAACTATTAACTGGCGA
ACTACTTACTCTAGCTTCCCGGCAACAATTAATAGACTGGATGGAGGCGGATAAAGTTGCAGGACCACTT
CTGCGCTCGGCCCTTCCGGCTGGCTGGTTTATTGCTGATAAATCTGGAGCCGGTGAGCGTGGGTCTCGCG
GTATCATTGCAGCACTGGGGCCAGATGGTAAGCCCTCCCGTATCGTAGTTATCTACACGACGGGGAGTCA
GGCAACTATGGATGAACGAAATAGACAGATCGCTGAGATAGGTGCCTCACTGATTAAGCATTGGTAACTG
TCAGACCAAGTTTACTCATATATACTTTAGATTGATTTAAAACTTCATTTTTAATTTAAAAGGATCTAGG
TGAAGATCCTTTTTGATAATCTCATGACCAAAATCCCTTAACGTGAGTTTTCGTTCCACTGAGCGTCAGA
CCCCGTAGAAAAGATCAAAGGATCTTCTTGAGATCCTTTTTTTCTGCGCGTAATCTGCTGCTTGCAAACA
AAAAAACCACCGCTACCAGCGGTGGTTTGTTTGCCGGATCAAGAGCTACCAACTCTTTTTCCGAAGGTAA
CTGGCTTCAGCAGAGCGCAGATACCAAATACTGTCCTTCTAGTGTAGCCGTAGTTAGGCCACCACTTCAA
GAACTCTGTAGCACCGCCTACATACCTCGCTCTGCTAATCCTGTTACCAGTGGCTGCTGCCAGTGGCGAT
AAGTCGTGTCTTACCGGGTTGGACTCAAGACGATAGTTACCGGATAAGGCGCAGCGGTCGGGCTGAACGG
GGGGTTCGTGCACACAGCCCAGCTTGGAGCGAACGACCTACACCGAACTGAGATACCTACAGCGTGAGCT
ATGAGAAAGCGCCACGCTTCCCGAAGGGAGAAAGGCGGACAGGTATCCGGTAAGCGGCAGGGTCGGAACA
GGAGAGCGCACGAGGGAGCTTCCAGGGGGAAACGCCTGGTATCTTTATAGTCCTGTCGGGTTTCGCCACC
TCTGACTTGAGCGTCGATTTTTGTGATGCTCGTCAGGGGGGCGGAGCCTATGGAAAAACGCCAGCAACGC
GGCCTTTTTACGGTTCCTGGCCTTTTGCTGGCCTTTTGCTCACATGTTCTTTCCTGCGTTATCCCCTGAT
TCTGTGGATAACCGTATTACCGCCTTTGAGTGAGCTGATACCGCTCGCCGCAGCCGAACGACCGAGCGCA
GCGAGTCAGTGAGCGAGGAAGCGGAAGAGCGCCTGATGCGGTATTTTCTCCTTACGCATCTGTGCGGTAT
TTCACACCGCAATGGTGCACTCTCAGTACAATCTGCTCTGATGCCGCATAGTTAAGCCAGTATACACTCC
GCTATCGCTACGTGACTGGGTCATGGCTGCGCCCCGACACCCGCCAACACCCGCTGACGCGCCCTGACGG
GCTTGTCTGCTCCCGGCATCCGCTTACAGACAAGCTGTGACCGTCTCCGGGAGCTGCATGTGTCAGAGGT
TTTCACCGTCATCACCGAAACGCGCGAGGCAGCTGCGGTAAAGCTCATCAGCGTGGTCGTGAAGCGATTC
ACAGATGTCTGCCTGTTCATCCGCGTCCAGCTCGTTGAGTTTCTCCAGAAGCGTTAATGTCTGGCTTCTG
ATAAAGCGGGCCATGTTAAGGGCGGTTTTTTCCTGTTTGGTCACTGATGCCTCCGTGTAAGGGGGATTTC
TGTTCATGGGGGTAATGATACCGATGAAACGAGAGAGGATGCTCACGATACGGGTTACTGATGATGAACA
TGCCCGGTTACTGGAACGTTGTGAGGGTAAACAACTGGCGGTATGGATGCGGCGGGACCAGAGAAAAATC
ACTCAGGGTCAATGCCAGCGCTTCGTTAATACAGATGTAGGTGTTCCACAGGGTAGCCAGCAGCATCCTG
CGATGCAGATCCGGAACATAATGGTGCAGGGCGCTGACTTCCGCGTTTCCAGACTTTACGAAACACGGAA
ACCGAAGACCATTCATGTTGTTGCTCAGGTCGCAGACGTTTTGCAGCAGCAGTCGCTTCACGTTCGCTCG
CGTATCGGTGATTCATTCTGCTAACCAGTAAGGCAACCCCGCCAGCCTAGCCGGGTCCTCAACGACAGGA
GCACGATCATGCGCACCCGTGGGGCCGCCATGCCGGCGATAATGGCCTGCTTCTCGCCGAAACGTTTGGT
GGCGGGACCAGTGACGAAGGCTTGAGCGAGGGCGTGCAAGATTCCGAATACCGCAAGCGACAGGCCGATC
ATCGTCGCGCTCCAGCGAAAGCGGTCCTCGCCGAAAATGACCCAGAGCGCTGCCGGCACCTGTCCTACGA
GTTGCATGATAAAGAAGACAGTCATAAGTGCGGCGACGATAGTCATGCCCCGCGCCCACCGGAAGGAGCT
GACTGGGTTGAAGGCTCTCAAGGGCATCGGTCGAGATCCCGGTGCCTAATGAGTGAGCTAACTTACATTA
ATTGCGTTGCGCTCACTGCCCGCTTTCCAGTCGGGAAACCTGTCGTGCCAGCTGCATTAATGAATCGGCC
AACGCGCGGGGAGAGGCGGTTTGCGTATTGGGCGCCAGGGTGGTTTTTCTTTTCACCAGTGAGACGGGCA
ACAGCTGATTGCCCTTCACCGCCTGGCCCTGAGAGAGTTGCAGCAAGCGGTCCACGCTGGTTTGCCCCAG
CAGGCGAAAATCCTGTTTGATGGTGGTTAACGGCGGGATATAACATGAGCTGTCTTCGGTATCGTCGTAT
CCCACTACCGAGATATCCGCACCAACGCGCAGCCCGGACTCGGTAATGGCGCGCATTGCGCCCAGCGCCA
TCTGATCGTTGGCAACCAGCATCGCAGTGGGAACGATGCCCTCATTCAGCATTTGCATGGTTTGTTGAAA
ACCGGACATGGCACTCCAGTCGCCTTCCCGTTCCGCTATCGGCTGAATTTGATTGCGAGTGAGATATTTA
TGCCAGCCAGCCAGACGCAGACGCGCCGAGACAGAACTTAATGGGCCCGCTAACAGCGCGATTTGCTGGT
GACCCAATGCGACCAGATGCTCCACGCCCAGTCGCGTACCGTCTTCATGGGAGAAAATAATACTGTTGAT
GGGTGTCTGGTCAGAGACATCAAGAAATAACGCCGGAACATTAGTGCAGGCAGCTTCCACAGCAATGGCA
TCCTGGTCATCCAGCGGATAGTTAATGATCAGCCCACTGACGCGTTGCGCGAGAAGATTGTGCACCGCCG
CTTTACAGGCTTCGACGCCGCTTCGTTCTACCATCGACACCACCACGCTGGCACCCAGTTGATCGGCGCG
AGATTTAATCGCCGCGACAATTTGCGACGGCGCGTGCAGGGCCAGACTGGAGGTGGCAACGCCAATCAGC
AACGACTGTTTGCCCGCCAGTTGTTGTGCCACGCGGTTGGGAATGTAATTCAGCTCCGCCATCGCCGCTT
CCACTTTTTCCCGCGTTTTCGCAGAAACGTGGCTGGCCTGGTTCACCACGCGGGAAACGGTCTGATAAGA
GACACCGGCATACTCTGCGACATCGTATAACGTTACTGGTTTCACATTCACCACCCTGAATTGACTCTCT
TCCGGGCGCTATCATGCCATACCGCGAAAGGTTTTGCGCCATTCGATGGTGTCCGGGATCTCGACGCTCT
CCCTTATGCGACTCCTGCATTAGGAAGCAGCCCAGTAGTAGGTTGAGGCCGTTGAGCACCGCCGCCGCAA
GGAATGGTGCATGCAAGGAGATGGCGCCCAACAGTCCCCCGGCCACGGGGCCTGCCACCATACCCACGCC
GAAACAAGCGCTCATGAGCCCGAAGTGGCGAGCCCGATCTTCCCCATCGGTGATGTCGGCGATATAGGCG
CCAGCAACCGCACCTGTGGCGCCGGTGATGCCGGCCACGATGCGTCCGGCGTAGAGGATCGAGATCTCGA
TCCCGCGAAATTAATACGACTCACTATAGGGGAATTGTGAGCGGATAACAATTCCCCTCTAGAAATAATT
TTGTTTAACTTTAAGAAGGAGATATACATATGTCGTACTACCATCACCATCACCATCAC
Features (pLannotate 1.2.2; 22 found; start..end, strand, type, name):
     22..42      +  CDS            TEV site: tobacco etch virus (TEV) protease recognition and cleavage site
     55..219     +  CDS            hh2b (fragment): H2B_NEUCR - Experimental evidence at protein level: Swiss-Prot protein existence level 1. Core component of nucleosome. Nucleosomes wrap and compact DNA into chromatin, limiting DNA accessibility to the cellular machineries which require DNA as a template. Histones thereby play a central role in transcription regulation, DNA repair, DNA replication and chromosomal stability. DNA accessibility is regulated via a complex set of post-translational modifications of histones, also called histone code, and nucleosome remodeling. From Neurospora crassa (strain ATCC 24698 / 74-OR23-1A / CBS 708.71 / D
    223..4326    +  CDS            cas9: CAS9_STRP1 - Also known as csn1 From Streptococcus pyogenes serotype M1.
   4375..4392    +  CDS            9xHis (fragment): 9xHis affinity tag
   4402..4451    +  CDS            SET1 (fragment): solubility-enhancement tag derived from T7 phage gene 10B
   4459..4506    +  terminator     T7 terminator: transcription terminator for bacteriophage T7 RNA polymerase
   4543..4971    +  rep_origin     f1 ori (sequence partly withheld): f1 bacteriophage origin of replication; arrow indicates direction of (+) strand synthesis
   5024..5128    +  promoter       AmpR promoter: bla
   5129..5989    +  CDS            AmpR: β-lactamase; bla; confers resistance to ampicillin, carbenicillin, and related antibiotics
   6160..6748    +  rep_origin     ori: high-copy-number ColE1/pMB1/pBR322/pUC origin of replication
   6934..7073    -  misc_feature   bom: basis of mobility region from pBR322
   7175..7366    -  CDS            rop: Rop protein, which maintains plasmids at low copy number; rop
   7383..7763    +  CDS            YPB1_ECOLX: Protein predicted: Swiss-Prot protein existence level 4. From Escherichia coli.
   7835..8126    -  CDS            TcR (fragment): tetracycline efflux protein; tet; confers resistance to tetracycline
   8141..8162    -  protein_bind   CAP binding site: CAP binding activates transcription in the presence of cAMP. E. coli catabolite activator protein
   8175..9257    -  CDS            lacI: lac repressor; lacI; The lac repressor binds to the lac operator to inhibit transcription in E. coli. This inhibition can be relieved by adding lactose or isopropyl-β-D-thiogalactopyranoside (IPTG).
   9258..9335    -  promoter       lacI promoter: lacI
   9343..9622    -  CDS            TcR (fragment): tetracycline efflux protein; tet; confers resistance to tetracycline
   9644..9662    +  promoter       T7 promoter: promoter for bacteriophage T7 RNA polymerase
   9663..9687    +  protein_bind   lac operator: The lac repressor binds to the lac operator to inhibit transcription in E. coli. This inhibition can be relieved by adding lactose or isopropyl-β-D-thiogalactopyranoside (IPTG). lac repressor encoded by lacI
   9702..9724    +  RBS            RBS: efficient ribosome binding site from bacteriophage T7 gene 10 (Olins and Rangwala, 1989)
   9742..9761    +  CDS            8xHis (fragment): 8xHis affinity tag
