[The description below was written by a language model from this plasmid's Addgene catalogue record and pLannotate feature annotations shown in this document.]
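Description:
pHis-parallel1-NLSH2BCas9 is a bacterial expression plasmid of about 9.8 kb, built on the pET-type pHis-parallel1 backbone, for producing recombinant Cas9 protein in E. coli. It carries a ColE1/pBR322-type origin together with the rop gene and bom region, consistent with its listing as low copy. It also has an f1 origin and a β-lactamase gene for ampicillin selection. Short tetracycline-resistance fragments in the feature table are backbone remnants rather than a working marker.

The catalogue entry gives the promoter only as "promoter in vector", but the annotation shows a T7 promoter followed by a lac operator and the T7 gene 10 ribosome binding site. A lacI gene on the plasmid supplies repressor, so expression should be IPTG-inducible in a host that provides T7 RNA polymerase. The reading frame opens with an N-terminal His tag from the backbone and a TEV protease cleavage site, allowing metal-affinity purification and optional tag removal. Next comes a short N-terminal histone H2B segment, which the record identifies as the nuclear localization signal of Fusarium oxysporum H2B (the annotation tool matched it to the Neurospora crassa homologue). This is fused to Streptococcus pyogenes Cas9 codon-optimized for Aspergillus niger. A T7 terminator lies downstream. His-tag and T7 gene 10-derived tag fragments annotated after the Cas9 coding region appear to be vector sequence, and the record does not indicate that they are part of the protein.

The stated purpose is expression and purification of NLS-H2B-Cas9 for fungal gene editing. The associated work used Cas9 ribonucleoprotein complexes for genome editing in Fusarium oxysporum, with the native fungal NLS presumably intended to direct the protein to the nucleus.
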