Addgene plasmid #112065: pHis-parallel1-NLSH2BCas9
Purpose: Expression and purification of NLSH2BCas9 for fungal gene editing
Depositing lab: Jeff Coleman. Depositing organization: Auburn University. Publication: Efficient genome editing in Fusarium oxysporum based on CRISPR/Cas9 ribonucleoprotein complexes. Wang Q, Cobine PA, Coleman JJ. Fungal Genet Biol. 2018 May 12. pii: S1087-1845(18)30081-1. doi: 10.1016/j.fgb.2018.05.003. PubMed 29763675.
Backbone
  Vector backbone: pHis-parallel1
  Backbone manufacturer: Sheffield et al (1999) Protein Expression Purification 15, 34-39
  Backbone size w/o insert (bp): 5466
  Total vector size (bp): 9765
  Modifications to backbone: None
  Vector type: Bacterial Expression, CRISPR
Growth in bacteria
  Bacterial resistance: Ampicillin, 100 μg/mL
  Growth temperature: 37°C
  Growth strain: DH5alpha
  Copy number: Low Copy
Gene/Insert
  Gene/Insert name: NLS of the Fusarium oxysporum histone H2B fused to SpCas9 that was codon optimized fro Aspergillus niger
  Species: Fusarium oxysporum, Streptococcus pyogenes
  Insert size (bp): 4299
  Mutation: Cas9 was codon optimized for Aspergillus niger
  Promoter: promoter in vector
  Tag / fusion protein: His tag (N terminal on backbone)
  Cloning method: Unknown
  Sequencing primers: 5′ GGATCCGATGGCTCCCAAGGCTGCTG; 3′ CCGCAAGCTTTCAGACCTTGCGCTTCTTC
Resource information
  A portion of this plasmid was derived from a plasmid made by: The A. niger codon optimized Cas9 gene was obtained from Uffe Mortensen and was described in Nodvig et al. (2015) A CRISPR-Cas9 system for genetic engineering of filamentous fungi. PLoS ONE 10(7): e0133085.
Terms and licenses: Academic/Nonprofit Terms; Industry Terms: Not Available to Industry
How to cite: pHis-parallel1-NLSH2BCas9 was a gift from Jeff Coleman (Addgene plasmid # 112065 ; http://n2t.net/addgene:112065 ; RRID:Addgene_112065)
