>Addgene plasmid #112065 | pHis-parallel1-NLSH2BCas9 | depositor partial sequence | sequence record 212156 | NLSH2B-Cas9
ATGGCTCCCAAGGCTGCTGACAAGAAGCCCGCCTCCAAGGCTCCCGCTACTGCCTCCAAGGCTCCTGAGA
AGAAGGATGCTGGCAAGAAGACTGCCGCCTCTGGTGACAAGAAGAAGCGCTCCAAGACCCGCAAGGAGAC
CTACTCTTCTTACATCTACAAGGTCGACATGGACAAGAAGTATAGCATCGGGCTGGACATTGGAACGAAC
TCGGTTGGTTGGGCTGTGATTACGGACGAATACAAGGTGCCATCCAAGAAGTTTAAGGTCCTGGGAAACA
CCGACCGTCACTCAATCAAGAAGAATCTCATTGGAGCCCTGCTCTTCGATAGTGGGGAGACCGCCGAAGC
TACTCGACTGAAGCGAACGGCTCGCCGGCGTTATACACGACGCAAGAATCGCATCTGCTACCTCCAGGAG
ATTTTCAGCAACGAAATGGCTAAGGTTGATGACTCATTCTTTCATCGACTCGAAGAAAGTTTCTTGGTCG
AGGAGGATAAGAAGCACGAGCGCCATCCGATCTTTGGTAACATTGTGGATGAGGTTGCCTATCACGAAAA
GTACCCAACTATCTATCATCTTCGTAAGAAGCTGGTCGATAGCACGGACAAGGCTGATTTGCGACTTATC
TACCTGGCACTCGCGCACATGATTAAGTTCCGCGGCCATTTTCTTATCGAGGGTGACCTGAACCCCGATA
ATTCTGACGTTGATAAGCTCTTCATCCAGTTGGTCCAAACCTACAATCAGCTGTTTGAGGAAAACCCTAT
TAATGCATCTGGCGTGGACGCCAAGGCTATCCTTTCGGCGCGCCTGTCTAAGTCGCGGCGTTTGGAGAAC
CTTATCGCACAACTCCCCGGCGAAAAGAAGAACGGCCTCTTCGGTAATTTGATTGCGTTGTCACTTGGTC
TGACTCCTAACTTCAAGAGTAATTTTGACCTGGCAGAGGATGCGAAGCTCCAGTTGTCTAAGGATACGTA
TGATGACGATCTCGACAACTTGCTTGCCCAAATCGGTGACCAGTACGCTGATCTTTTCCTGGCCGCTAAG
AATCTCTCAGATGCAATCCTGCTCAGTGACATTTTGCGGGTCAACACCGAGATTACTAAGGCCCCCCTGT
CAGCTAGTATGATCAAGCGGTATGATGAGCACCATCAGGACCTCACCTTGCTTAAGGCCCTCGTGCGTCA
GCAATTGCCTGAGAAGTACAAGGAAATCTTCTTTGACCAATCCAAGAACGGATACGCAGGGTATATTGAT
GGCGGTGCGAGCCAGGAGGAATTCTACAAGTTTATCAAGCCGATTTTGGAGAAGATGGACGGCACTGAGG
AACTGCTCGTCAAGCTGAATCGCGAAGATTTGCTTCGTAAGCAACGAACGTTCGACAACGGCTCCATCCC
GCACCAGATTCATCTGGGCGAGCTCCACGCCATCCTTCGACGCCAGGAAGATTTCTACCCATTTCTGAAG
GACAACCGTGAGAAGATCGAAAAGATTCTTACATTCCGAATCCCCTACTATGTGGGACCTTTGGCCCGTG
GGAATTCCCGATTTGCTTGGATGACCCGAAAGAGCGAGGAAACCATCACTCCGTGGAACTTCGAGGAAGT
CGTGGACAAGGGTGCATCCGCGCAGAGCTTCATTGAGCGGATGACCAATTTTGATAAGAACCTTCCGAAT
GAAAAGGTCCTGCCAAAGCATTCGCTGCTCTACGAGTATTTCACCGTGTATAACGAACTGACTAAGGTCA
AGTACGTGACGGAGGGAATGCGGAAGCCAGCCTTCCTCTCAGGGGAACAAAAGAAGGCTATCGTCGATTT
GCTTTTTAAGACCAATCGTAAAGTGACTGTTAAGCAGCTGAAGGAGGATTATTTCAAGAAGATTGAATGT
TTCGACTCCGTCGAGATCAGCGGCGTGGAAGATCGCTTTAACGCTTCCCTCGGTACCTACCACGACCTGC
TCAAGATCATTAAGGACAAGGATTTCCTCGATAACGAGGAAAATGAGGACATCTTGGAAGATATTGTCCT
CACGTTGACACTTTTTGAGGACCGCGAAATGATCGAGGAACGGCTCAAGACATATGCCCATTTGTTCGAC
GATAAGGTGATGAAGCAGCTGAAGCGGCGTCGATACACCGGATGGGGTCGCCTTAGCCGGAAGCTGATCA
ACGGCATTCGAGATAAGCAATCTGGTAAGACTATCTTGGATTTCCTTAAGTCGGACGGCTTCGCCAACCG
CAATTTTATGCAGCTTATTCACGACGATTCCCTGACGTTCAAGGAGGACATCCAGAAGGCACAAGTCTCA
GGACAAGGGGATTCCCTGCACGAGCATATCGCCAACCTGGCTGGATCCCCGGCGATCAAGAAGGGGATTC
TTCAGACCGTCAAGGTTGTCGACGAGCTGGTCAAGGTGATGGGCCGTCATAAGCCAGAAAACATCGTGAT
TGAGATGGCCCGAGAAAATCAGACCACTCAAAAGGGTCAGAAGAACAGCCGCGAGCGGATGAAGCGGATC
GAGGAAGGCATTAAGGAACTTGGTTCTCAGATCCTGAAGGAGCACCCTGTTGAAAACACACAGCTCCAAA
ATGAGAAGCTGTATCTCTACTATTTGCAAAATGGACGCGACATGTACGTCGATCAGGAGCTCGACATTAA
CCGGTTGTCGGACTACGATGTTGACCATATCGTCCCGCAATCCTTCCTTAAGGACGATAGCATTGATAAC
AAGGTGCTGACTCGCTCAGATAAGAACCGGGGCAAGTCCGACAATGTTCCAAGCGAGGAAGTGGTTAAGA
AGATGAAGAACTACTGGCGCCAATTGCTTAATGCCAAGCTCATCACACAGCGCAAGTTTGACAACTTGAC
CAAGGCCGAGCGGGGAGGGCTGAGTGAACTCGATAAGGCTGGCTTCATCAAGCGTCAACTCGTGGAGACG
CGACAGATCACAAAGCACGTTGCTCAGATTCTGGACTCCCGGATGAACACAAAGTACGACGAGAATGATA
AGCTCATCCGTGAAGTTAAGGTCATTACCCTCAAGTCTAAGTTGGTGTCGGATTTCCGCAAGGACTTCCA
ATTTTATAAGGTTCGGGAGATCAACAATTATCACCATGCACATGATGCGTACCTCAACGCAGTCGTGGGA
ACTGCGCTCATCAAGAAGTATCCCAAGTTGGAGTCCGAATTCGTCTACGGGGATTATAAGGTTTACGACG
TCCGCAAGATGATCGCCAAGAGTGAGCAGGAAATTGGCAAGGCCACGGCTAAGTATTTCTTTTACTCCAA
CATCATGAATTTCTTTAAGACGGAGATCACACTCGCCAATGGAGAAATCCGTAAGCGACCTTTGATTGAG
ACCAACGGCGAGACTGGTGAAATCGTTTGGGATAAGGGGCGCGACTTCGCTACCGTGCGGAAGGTTCTGA
GCATGCCGCAAGTCAATATCGTCAAGAAAACCGAGGTGCAGACAGGCGGTTTCTCTAAGGAATCGATTCT
TCCAAAGCGTAACTCTGACAAGCTGATCGCTCGAAAGAAGGATTGGGACCCCAAGAAGTATGGAGGGTTC
GATTCTCCTACAGTGGCATACTCGGTTCTCGTTGTCGCGAAGGTTGAGAAGGGAAAGTCTAAGAAGCTGA
AGTCGGTCAAGGAACTGCTCGGGATCACCATTATGGAGCGCTCCAGCTTCGAAAAGAATCCCATCGACTT
TCTCGAGGCCAAGGGCTATAAGGAAGTCAAGAAGGATCTTATCATTAAGCTGCCTAAGTACTCTTTGTTC
GAGCTTGAAAACGGTCGAAAGCGAATGCTCGCATCGGCAGGAGAGTTGCAGAAGGGGAATGAATTGGCAC
TTCCCTCAAAGTACGTGAACTTCCTGTATCTCGCGTCCCACTACGAGAAGCTGAAGGGTAGCCCTGAGGA
CAACGAACAGAAGCAACTTTTTGTTGAGCAACACAAGCATTATCTGGATGAGATCATTGAACAGATTTCA
GAGTTCAGTAAGCGCGTCATCCTCGCCGATGCTAATCTCGACAAGGTGTTGTCGGCCTACAACAAGCACC
GTGACAAGCCGATCCGAGAGCAGGCTGAAAATATCATTCATCTGTTCACCCTCACTAACTTGGGAGCACC
AGCAGCGTTCAAGTATTTTGATACGACAATCGACCGTAAGCGATACACGTCCACAAAGGAGGTGCTTGAT
GCGACCCTGATTCATCAATCCATCACTGGGCTCTATGAAACCCGTATCGACCTTAGTCAACTGGGGGGCG
ACCCCCCCAAGAAGAAGCGCAAGGTCTGA
